Addgene plasmid #206359: AAV-RedO-shHsp90ab1(#c)
Purpose: AAV plasmid expressing HSP90AB1 shRNA in photoreceptors
Depositing lab: Connie Cepko. Depositing organization: Harvard Medical School. Publication: Txnip deletions and missense alleles prolong the survival of cones in a retinitis pigmentosa mouse model. Xue Y, Zhou Y, Cepko CL. Elife. 2024 May 10;12:RP90749. doi: 10.7554/eLife.90749. PubMed 38727583.
Backbone
  Vector backbone: pAAV-RedO-WPRE-bGH
  Vector type: AAV
Growth in bacteria
  Bacterial resistance: Ampicillin, 100 μg/mL
  Growth temperature: 37°C
  Growth strain: NEB Stable
  Copy number: Unknown
Gene/Insert
  Gene/Insert name: shRNA of Hsp90ab1 (#c)
  Species: M. musculus (mouse)
  Promoter: human red opsin
  Cloning method: Gibson Cloning
  Sequencing primers: 5′ gacagggctttccatagcgatccgCCTGAGTACCTCAA; 3′ ccagaggttgattggatccaAAGCTAGGGCCGCGAATTC
Terms and licenses: Academic/Nonprofit Terms; Industry Terms: Not Available to Industry
How to cite: AAV-RedO-shHsp90ab1(#c) was a gift from Connie Cepko (Addgene plasmid # 206359 ; http://n2t.net/addgene:206359 ; RRID:Addgene_206359)
