[The description below was written by a language model from this plasmid's Addgene catalogue record and pLannotate feature annotations shown in this document.]
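Description:
AAV-RedO-shHsp90ab1(#c) is an adeno-associated virus transfer plasmid of 6,156 nt, built on the pAAV-RedO-WPRE-bGH backbone to knock down mouse Hsp90ab1 in photoreceptors. In bacteria it is maintained through a high-copy ColE1/pUC-type origin and selected with ampicillin via the bla (AmpR) gene and its promoter. An f1 phage origin and remnants of the lac region (fragments of lacI and lacZα, the CAP site, lac promoter and operator) are also present as leftovers of the cloning-vector scaffold and play no role in the payload.

The deliverable cassette lies between two AAV2 inverted terminal repeats, which are the cis elements needed for replication and packaging of the genome into AAV particles when rep, cap and helper functions are supplied in trans. According to the catalogue fields, a human red opsin promoter drives the insert, an shRNA against mouse Hsp90ab1 (designated #c, suggesting it is one of several hairpins in a series), which was introduced by Gibson assembly. The automated annotation leaves the roughly 2.2 kb stretch between the upstream ITR and the WPRE unlabelled, so the promoter and hairpin are not mapped in the feature table, and the record does not say how the shRNA is embedded in the transcript (for example, in a microRNA-like context suited to a Pol II promoter). Downstream, a WPRE enhances transcript stability and expression, and the bovine growth hormone polyadenylation signal terminates the transcript.

The associated publication concerns cone survival in a mouse model of retinitis pigmentosa, consistent with use of this vector for photoreceptor-restricted loss-of-function testing of HSP90AB1 in the retina.
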