Features (pLannotate 1.2.2; 13 found; start..end, strand, type, name):
      2..94      +  CDS            lacI (fragment): lac repressor; lacI; The lac repressor binds to the lac operator to inhibit transcription in E. coli. This inhibition can be relieved by adding lactose or isopropyl-β-D-thiogalactopyranoside (IPTG).
    107..128     +  protein_bind   CAP binding site: CAP binding activates transcription in the presence of cAMP. E. coli catabolite activator protein
    143..173     +  promoter       lac promoter: promoter for the E. coli lac operon
    181..197     +  protein_bind   lac operator: The lac repressor binds to the lac operator to inhibit transcription in E. coli. This inhibition can be relieved by adding lactose or isopropyl-β-D-thiogalactopyranoside (IPTG). lac repressor encoded by lacI
    258..388     -  repeat_region  AAV2 ITR (fragment): inverted terminal repeat of adeno-associated virus serotype 2 inverted
   2614..3155    +  misc_feature   WPRE (fragment): woodchuck hepatitis virus posttranscriptional regulatory element
   3169..3376    +  polyA_signal   bGH poly(A) signal: bovine growth hormone polyadenylation signal
   3464..3594    +  repeat_region  AAV2 ITR (fragment): inverted terminal repeat of adeno-associated virus serotype 2 inverted
   3608..3765    +  CDS            lacZα (fragment): LacZα fragment of β-galactosidase; lacZ fragment
   3770..4198    +  rep_origin     f1 ori (sequence partly withheld): f1 bacteriophage origin of replication; arrow indicates direction of (+) strand synthesis
   4251..4355    +  promoter       AmpR promoter: bla
   4356..5216    +  CDS            AmpR: β-lactamase; bla; confers resistance to ampicillin, carbenicillin, and related antibiotics
   5387..5975    +  rep_origin     ori: high-copy-number ColE1/pMB1/pBR322/pUC origin of replication
>Addgene plasmid #206359 | AAV-RedO-shHsp90ab1(#c) | addgene full sequence | sequence record 405774 | Addgene NGS Result
AGCGCCCAATACGCAAACCGCCTCTCCCCGCGCGTTGGCCGATTCATTAATGCAGCTGGCACGACAGGTT
TCCCGACTGGAAAGCGGGCAGTGAGCGCAACGCAATTAATGTGAGTTAGCTCACTCATTAGGCACCCCAG
GCTTTACACTTTATGCTTCCGGCTCGTATGTTGTGTGGAATTGTGAGCGGATAACAATTTCACACAGGAA
ACAGCTATGACCATGATTACGCCAGATTTAATTAAGGCCTTAATTAGGCTGCGCGCTCGCTCGCTCACTG
AGGCCGCCCGGGCAAAGCCCGGGCGTCGGGCGACCTTTGGTCGCCCGGCCTCAGTGAGCGAGCGAGCGCG
CAGAGAGGGAGTGGCCAACTCCATCACTAGGGGTTCCTTGTAGTTAATGATTAACCCGCCATGCTACTTA
TCTACGTAGCCATGCTCTAGGAAGATCGGAATTCGCCCTTAAGCTAGCCTACAGCAGCCAGGGTGAGATT
ATGAGGCTGAGCTGAGAATATCAAGACTGTACCGAGTAGGGGGCCTTGGCAAGTGTGGAGAGCCCGGCAG
CTGGGGCAGAGGGCGGAGTACGGTGTGCGTTTACGGACCTCTTCAAACGAGGTAGGAAGGTCAGAAGTCA
AAAAGGGAACAAATGATGTTTAACCACACAAAAATGAAAATCCAATGGTTGGATATCCATTCCAAATACA
CAAAGGCAACGGATAAGTGATCCGGGCCAGGCACAGAAGGCCATGCACCCGTAGGATTGCACTCAGAGCT
CCCAAATGCATAGGAATAGAAGGGTGGGTGCAGGAGGCTGAGGGGTGGGGAAAGGGCATGGGTGTTTCAT
GAGGACAGAGCTTCCGTTTCATGCAATGAAAAGAGTTTGGAGACGGATGGTGGTGACTGGACTATACACT
TACACACGGTAGCGATGGTACACTTTGTATTATGTATATTTTACCACGATCTTTTTAAAGTGTCAAAGGC
AAATGGCCAAATGGTTCCTTGTCCTATAGCTGTAGCAGCCATCGGCTGTTAGTGACAAAGCCCCTGAGTC
AAGATGACAGCAGCCCCCATAACTCCTAATCGGCTCTCCCGCGTGGAGTCATTTAGGAGTAGTCGCATTA
GAGACAAGTCCAACATCTAATCTTCCACCCTGGCCAGGGCCCCAGCTGGCAGCGAGGGTGGGAGACTCCG
GGCAGAGCAGAGGGCGCTGACATTGGGGCCCGGCCTGGCTTGGGTCCCTCTGGCCTTTCCCCAGGGGCCC
TCTTTCCTTGGGGCTTTCTTGGGCCGCCACTGCTCCCGCTCCTCTCCCCCCATCCCACCCCCTCACCCCC
TCGTTCTTCATATCCTTCTCTAGTGCTCCCTCCACTTTCATCCACCCTTCTGCAAGAGTGTGGGACCACA
AATGAGTTTTCACCTGGCCTGGGGACACACGTGCCCCCACAGGTGCTGAGTGACTTTCTAGGACAGTAAT
CTGCTTTAGGCTAAAATGGGACTTGATCTTCTGTTAGCCCTAATCATCAATTAGCAGAGCCGGTGAAGGT
GCAGAACCTACCGCCTTTCCAGGCCTCCTCCCACCTCTGCCACCTCCACTCTCCTTCCTGGGATGTGGGG
GCTGGCACACGTGTGGCCCAGGGCATTGGTGGGATTGCACTGAGCTGGGTCATTAGCGTAATCCTGGACA
AGGGCAGACAGGGCGAGCGGAGGGCCAGCTCCGGGGCTCAGGCAAGGCTGGGGGCTTCCCCCAGACACCC
CACTCCTCCTCTGCTGGACCCCCACTTCATAGGGCACTTCGTGTTCTCAAAGGGCTTCCAAATAGCATGG
TGGCCTTGGATGCCCAGGGAAGCCTCAGAGTTGCTTATCTCCCTCTAGACAGAAGGGGAATCTCGGTCAA
GAGGGAGAGGTCGCCCTGTTCAAGGCCACCCAGCCAGCTCATGGCGGTAATGGGACAAGGCTGGCCAGCC
ATCCCACCCTCAGAAGGGACCCGGTGGGGCAGGTGATCTCAGAGGAGGCTCACTTCTGGGTCTCACATTC
TTGGATCCGGTTCCAGGCCTCGGCCCTAAATAGTCTCCCTGGGCTTTCAAGAGAACCACATGAGAAAGGA
GGATTCGGGCTCTGAGCAGTTTCACCACCCACCCCCCAGTCTGCAAATCCTGACCCGTGGGTCCACCTGC
CCCAAAGGCGGACGCAGGACAGTAGAAGGGAACAGAGAACACATAAACACAGAGAGGGCCACAGCGGCTC
CCACAGTCACCGCCACCTTCCTGGCGGGGATGGGTGGGGCGTCTGAGTTTGGTTCCCAGCAAATCCCTCT
GAGCCGCCCTTGCGGGCTCGCCTCAGGAGCAGGGGAGCAAGAGGTGGGAGGAGGAGGTCTAAGTCCCAGG
CCCAATTAAGAGATCAGGTAGTGTAGGGTTTGGGAGCTTTTAAGGTGAAGAGGCCCGGGCTGATCCCACA
GGCCAGTATAAAGCGCCGTGACCCTCAGGTGATGCGCCAGGGCCGGCTGCCGTCGGGGACAGGGCTTTCC
ATAGCGATCCGCCTGAGTACCTCAACTTTATCTCAAGAGGATAAAGTTGAGGTACTCAGGTTTTTTGGAA
TTCGCGGCCCTAGCTTTGGATCCAATCAACCTCTGGATTACAAAATTTGTGAAAGATTGACTGGTATTCT
TAACTATGTTGCTCCTTTTACGCTATGTGGATACGCTGCTTTAATGCCTTTGTATCATGCTATTGCTTCC
CGTATGGCTTTCATTTTCTCCTCCTTGTATAAATCCTGGTTGCTGTCTCTTTATGAGGAGTTGTGGCCCG
TTGTCAGGCAACGTGGCGTGGTGTGCACTGTGTTTGCTGACGCAACCCCCACTGGTTGGGGCATTGCCAC
CACCTGTCAGCTCCTTTCCGGGACTTTCGCTTTCCCCCTCCCTATTGCCACGGCGGAACTCATCGCCGCC
TGCCTTGCCCGCTGCTGGACAGGGGCTCGGCTGTTGGGCACTGACAATTCCGTGGTGTTGTCGGGGAAAT
CATCGTCCTTTCCTTGGCTGCTCGCCTGTGTTGCCACCTGGATTCTGCGCGGGACGTCCTTCTGCTACGT
CCCTTCGGCCCTCAATCCAGCGGACCTTCCTTCCCGCGGCCTGCTGCCGGCTCTGCGGCCTCTTCCGCGT
CTTCGAGATCTGCCTCGACTGTGCCTTCTAGTTGCCAGCCATCTGTTGTTTGCCCCTCCCCCGTGCCTTC
CTTGACCCTGGAAGGTGCCACTCCCACTGTCCTTTCCTAATAAAATGAGGAAATTGCATCGCATTGTCTG
AGTAGGTGTCATTCTATTCTGGGGGGTGGGGTGGGGCAGGACAGCAAGGGGGAGGATTGGGAAGACAATA
GCAGGCATGCTGGGGACTCGAGTTAAGGGCGAATTCCCGATAAGGATCTTCCTAGAGCATGGCTACGTAG
ATAAGTAGCATGGCGGGTTAATCATTAACTACAAGGAACCCCTAGTGATGGAGTTGGCCACTCCCTCTCT
GCGCGCTCGCTCGCTCACTGAGGCCGGGCGACCAAAGGTCGCCCGACGCCCGGGCTTTGCCCGGGCGGCC
TCAGTGAGCGAGCGAGCGCGCAGCCTTAATTAACCTAATTCACTGGCCGTCGTTTTACAACGTCGTGACT
GGGAAAACCCTGGCGTTACCCAACTTAATCGCCTTGCAGCACATCCCCCTTTCGCCAGCTGGCGTAATAG
CGAAGAGGCCCGCACCGATCGCCCTTCCCAACAGTTGCGCAGCCTGAATGGCGAATGGG
[124 nt withheld, positions 3770-3893]
C
[91 nt withheld, positions 3895-3985]
A
[49 nt withheld, positions 3987-4035]
CCTTTGACGTTGGAGTCCACGTTCTTT
[37 nt withheld, positions 4063-4099]
ACCCTATCTCGGTCTATTCTTTTGATTTATAAGGGATTTTGCCGATTTCGGCCTATTGGTTAAAAAATGA
GCTGATTTAACAAAAATTTAACGCGAATTTTAACAAAATATTAACGCTTACAATTTAGGTGGCACTTTTC
GGGGAAATGTGCGCGGAACCCCTATTTGTTTATTTTTCTAAATACATTCAAATATGTATCCGCTCATGAG
ACAATAACCCTGATAAATGCTTCAATAATATTGAAAAAGGAAGAGTATGAGTATTCAACATTTCCGTGTC
GCCCTTATTCCCTTTTTTGCGGCATTTTGCCTTCCTGTTTTTGCTCACCCAGAAACGCTGGTGAAAGTAA
AAGATGCTGAAGATCAGTTGGGTGCACGAGTGGGTTACATCGAACTGGATCTCAACAGCGGTAAGATCCT
TGAGAGTTTTCGCCCCGAAGAACGTTTTCCAATGATGAGCACTTTTAAAGTTCTGCTATGTGGCGCGGTA
TTATCCCGTATTGACGCCGGGCAAGAGCAACTCGGTCGCCGCATACACTATTCTCAGAATGACTTGGTTG
AGTACTCACCAGTCACAGAAAAGCATCTTACGGATGGCATGACAGTAAGAGAATTATGCAGTGCTGCCAT
AACCATGAGTGATAACACTGCGGCCAACTTACTTCTGACAACGATCGGAGGACCGAAGGAGCTAACCGCT
TTTTTGCACAACATGGGGGATCATGTAACTCGCCTTGATCGTTGGGAACCGGAGCTGAATGAAGCCATAC
CAAACGACGAGCGTGACACCACGATGCCTGTAGCAATGGCAACAACGTTGCGCAAACTATTAACTGGCGA
ACTACTTACTCTAGCTTCCCGGCAACAATTAATAGACTGGATGGAGGCGGATAAAGTTGCAGGACCACTT
CTGCGCTCGGCCCTTCCGGCTGGCTGGTTTATTGCTGATAAATCTGGAGCCGGTGAGCGTGGGTCTCGCG
GTATCATTGCAGCACTGGGGCCAGATGGTAAGCCCTCCCGTATCGTAGTTATCTACACGACGGGGAGTCA
GGCAACTATGGATGAACGAAATAGACAGATCGCTGAGATAGGTGCCTCACTGATTAAGCATTGGTAACTG
TCAGACCAAGTTTACTCATATATACTTTAGATTGATTTAAAACTTCATTTTTAATTTAAAAGGATCTAGG
TGAAGATCCTTTTTGATAATCTCATGACCAAAATCCCTTAACGTGAGTTTTCGTTCCACTGAGCGTCAGA
CCCCGTAGAAAAGATCAAAGGATCTTCTTGAGATCCTTTTTTTCTGCGCGTAATCTGCTGCTTGCAAACA
AAAAAACCACCGCTACCAGCGGTGGTTTGTTTGCCGGATCAAGAGCTACCAACTCTTTTTCCGAAGGTAA
CTGGCTTCAGCAGAGCGCAGATACCAAATACTGTTCTTCTAGTGTAGCCGTAGTTAGGCCACCACTTCAA
GAACTCTGTAGCACCGCCTACATACCTCGCTCTGCTAATCCTGTTACCAGTGGCTGCTGCCAGTGGCGAT
AAGTCGTGTCTTACCGGGTTGGACTCAAGACGATAGTTACCGGATAAGGCGCAGCGGTCGGGCTGAACGG
GGGGTTCGTGCACACAGCCCAGCTTGGAGCGAACGACCTACACCGAACTGAGATACCTACAGCGTGAGCT
ATGAGAAAGCGCCACGCTTCCCGAAGGGAGAAAGGCGGACAGGTATCCGGTAAGCGGCAGGGTCGGAACA
GGAGAGCGCACGAGGGAGCTTCCAGGGGGAAACGCCTGGTATCTTTATAGTCCTGTCGGGTTTCGCCACC
TCTGACTTGAGCGTCGATTTTTGTGATGCTCGTCAGGGGGGCGGAGCCTATGGAAAAACGCCAGCAACGC
GGCCTTTTTACGGTTCCTGGCCTTTTGCTGGCCTTTTGCTCACATGTTCTTTCCTGCGTTATCCCCTGAT
TCTGTGGATAACCGTATTACCGCCTTTGAGTGAGCTGATACCGCTCGCCGCAGCCGAACGACCGAGCGCA
GCGAGTCAGTGAGCGAGGAAGCGGAAG
